Addgene plasmid #173333: RVD-GA2
Purpose: One-step assembly of custom RVD arrays to construct DdCBE, TALE, etc.
Depositing lab: Bin Shen. Depositing organization: Nanjing Medical University. Publication: Precision modeling of mitochondrial diseases in zebrafish via DdCBE-mediated mtDNA base editing. Guo J, Zhang X, Chen X, Sun H, Dai Y, Wang J, Qian X, Tan L, Lou X, Shen B. Cell Discov. 2021 Sep 3;7(1):78. doi: 10.1038/s41421-021-00307-9. PubMed 34480028.
Backbone
  Vector backbone: TetR T vector
  Vector type: Unspecified
Growth in bacteria
  Bacterial resistance: Tetracycline, 10 μg/mL
  Growth temperature: 37°C
  Growth strain: DH5alpha
  Copy number: High Copy
Gene/Insert
  Gene/Insert name: NN-NI dimer RVD at Position2
  Species: Synthetic
  Mutation: no
  Cloning method: Restriction Enzyme; 5′ cloning site Unknown (unknown if destroyed)
Terms and licenses: Academic/Nonprofit Terms; Industry Terms: Not Available to Industry
Depositor comments: RVD is inserted into TA site of TetR T vector
How to cite: RVD-GA2 was a gift from Bin Shen (Addgene plasmid # 173333 ; http://n2t.net/addgene:173333 ; RRID:Addgene_173333)
