[The description below was written by a language model from this plasmid's Addgene catalogue record and pLannotate feature annotations shown in this document.]
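Description:
RVD-GA2 is a small (about 2.6 kb) bacterial module plasmid from a library designed for one-step assembly of custom repeat-variable diresidue (RVD) arrays, the DNA-recognition repeats of TALE proteins. Such arrays are used to build TALE-based tools, including DdCBEs, the DddA-derived cytosine base editors applied to mitochondrial DNA editing. The backbone is a tetracycline-resistant T vector. It carries a high-copy ColE1/pUC-type origin for propagation in E. coli and a tetracycline efflux gene (TcR) driven by its native tet promoter, which spans the numbering origin of the circular sequence. The automated annotation also detects short fragments of a kanamycin resistance gene and of the RSF origin. These appear to be non-functional remnants of vector construction, and tetracycline is the only recorded selection. A T7 promoter is also annotated, though the record assigns it no role.

The insert is a synthetic dimer of two TALE repeats bearing the RVDs NN and NI, designated for position 2 of the array. By the standard TALE code, NN recognises guanine (and to some extent adenine) and NI recognises adenine, which matches the "GA" in the plasmid name. The depositor notes that the dimer was placed in the TA cloning site of the vector. The feature table does not annotate the repeat module itself, and it presumably lies in the unannotated region near the T7 promoter. The record does not state which sites or overhangs release and order the module during assembly, but the position-specific naming implies that it is combined with dimer modules for other positions to produce a full array targeting a chosen sequence. The plasmid has no eukaryotic expression elements and serves purely as a cloning part.
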