Features (pLannotate 1.2.2; 6 found; start..end, strand, type, name):
    164..238     +  CDS            KanR (fragment): aminoglycoside phosphotransferase; aphA-3; confers resistance to kanamycin
    241..259     -  promoter       T7 promoter: promoter for bacteriophage T7 RNA polymerase
    689..1277    +  rep_origin     ori: high-copy-number ColE1/pMB1/pBR322/pUC origin of replication
   1349..1388    -  rep_origin     RSF ori (fragment): Plasmids containing the RSF 1030 origin of replication can be propagated in E. coli cells that contain additional plasmids with compatible origins.
   1404..1432    +  promoter       tet promoter: E. coli promoter for tetracycline efflux protein gene
   1480..66      +  CDS            TcR (across the origin): tetracycline efflux protein; tet; confers resistance to tetracycline
>Addgene plasmid #173333 | RVD-GA2 | addgene full sequence | sequence record 360751 | Addgene NGS Result
GCCCTATACCTTGTCTGCCTCCCCGCGTTGCGTCGCGGTGCATGGAGCCGGGCCACCTCGACCTGAATGG
AAGCCGGCGGCACCTCGCTAACGGATTCACCACTCCAAGAATTGGAGCCAATCAATTCTTGCGGAGAACT
GTGAATGCGCAAACCAACCCTTGATCGGGGAAGAACAGTATGTCGAGCTATTTTTTGACTTACTGGGGAT
CAAGCCTGATTGGGAGAAAATAAAATATCCCCTATAGTGAGTCGTATTACATGGTCATAGCTGTTTCCTG
GCAGCTCTGGCCCGTGTCTCAAAATCTCTGATGTTACATTGCACAAGATAAAAATATATCATCATGCCTC
CTCTAGACCAAAGCTGGTCTCGCAGGTTGTAGCGATTGCTAGTAACAATGGTGGCAAACAGGCTCTTGAA
ACCGTACAGCGCCTACTGCCAGTTCTCTGTCAAGCCCACGGTCTGACTCCGGAGCAAGTTGTAGCGATTG
CTAGTAATATTGGTGGCAAACAGGCTCTTGAGACGGTTCAGCGCCTCCTTCCAGTTCTCTGTCAAGCCCA
CGGACTCACCCCAGATCAAGTGGTTGAGACCATATCTGGTCGAGCCACCCATGACCAAAATCCCTTAACG
TGAGTTACGCGTCGTTCCACTGAGCGTCAGACCCCGTAGAAAAGATCAAAGGATCTTCTTGAGATCCTTT
TTTTCTGCGCGTAATCTGCTGCTTGCAAACAAAAAAACCACCGCTACCAGCGGTGGTTTGTTTGCCGGAT
CAAGAGCTACCAACTCTTTTTCCGAAGGTAACTGGCTTCAGCAGAGCGCAGATACCAAATACTGTTCTTC
TAGTGTAGCCGTAGTTAGGCCACCACTTCAAGAACTCTGTAGCACCGCCTACATACCTCGCTCTGCTAAT
CCTGTTACCAGTGGCTGCTGCCAGTGGCGATAAGTCGTGTCTTACCGGGTTGGACTCAAGACGATAGTTA
CCGGATAAGGCGCAGCGGTCGGGCTGAACGGGGGGTTCGTGCACACAGCCCAGCTTGGAGCGAACGACCT
ACACCGAACTGAGATACCTACAGCGTGAGCTATGAGAAAGCGCCACGCTTCCCGAAGGGAGAAAGGCGGA
CAGGTATCCGGTAAGCGGCAGGGTCGGAACAGGAGAGCGCACGAGGGAGCTTCCAGGGGGAAACGCCTGG
TATCTTTATAGTCCTGTCGGGTTTCGCCACCTCTGACTTGAGCGTCGATTTTTGTGATGCTCGTCAGGGG
GGCGGAGCCTATGGAAAAACGCCAGCAACGCGGCCTTTTTACGGTTCCTGGCCTTTTGCTGGCCTTTTGC
TCACATGTTCTTTCCTGCGTTATCCACAGAATCAGGGGATAACGCAGGAAAGAACATGAATTAATTCTCA
TGTTTGACAGCTTATCATCGATTAGCTTTAATGCGGTAGTTTATCACAGTTAAATTGCTAACGCAGTCAG
GCACCGTGTATGAAATCTAACAATGCGCTCATCGTCATCCTCGGCACCGTCACCCTGGATGCTGTAGGCA
TAGGCTTGGTTATGCCGGTACTGCCGGGCCTCTTGCGGGATATCGTCCATTCCGACAGCATCGCCAGTCA
CTATGGCGTGCTGCTAGCGCTATATGCGTTGATGCAATTTCTATGCGCACCCGTTCTCGGAGCACTGTCC
GACCGCTTTGGCCGCCGCCCAGTCCTGCTCGCTTCGCTACTTGGAGCCACTATCGACTACGCGATCATGG
CGACCACACCCGTCCTGTGGATTCTCTACGCCGGACGCATCGTGGCCGGCATCACCGGCGCCACAGGTGC
GGTTGCTGGCGCCTATATCGCCGACATCACCGATGGGGAAGATCGGGCTCGCCACTTCGGGCTCATGAGC
GCTTGTTTCGGCGTGGGTATGGTGGCAGGCCCCGTGGCCGGGGGACTGTTGGGCGCCATCTCCTTACATG
CACCATTCCTTGCGGCGGCGGTGCTCAACGGCCTCAACCTACTACTGGGCTGCTTCCTAATGCAGGAGTC
GCATAAGGGAGAGCGCCGACCCATGCCCTTGAGAGCCTTCAACCCAGTCAGCTCCTTCCGGTGGGCGCGG
GGCATGACTATCGTCGCCGCACTTATGACTGTCTTCTTTATCATGCAACTCGTAGGACAGGTGCCGGCAG
CGCTCTGGGTCATTTTCGGCGAGGACCGCTTTCGCTGGAGCGCGACGATGATCGGCCTGTCGCTTGCGGT
ATTCGGAATCTTGCACGCCCTCGCTCAAGCCTTCGTCACTGGTCCCGCCACCAAACGTTTCGGCGAGAAG
CAGGCCATTATCGCCGGCATGGCGGCCGACGCGCTGGGCTACGTCTTGCTGGCGTTCGCGACGCGAGGCT
GGATGGCCTTCCCCATTATGATTCTTCTCGCTTCCGGCGGCATCGGGATGCCCGCGTTGCAGGCCATGCT
GTCCAGGCAGGTAGATGACGACCATCAGGGACAGCTTCAAGGATCGCTCGCGGCTCTTACCAGCCTAACT
TCGATCATTGGACCGCTGATCGTCACGGCGATTTATGCCGCCTCGGCGAGCACATGGAACGGGTTGGCAT
GGATTGTAGGCGCC
