>Addgene plasmid #173333 | RVD-GA2 | depositor partial sequence | sequence record 336288 | RVD flanked by two Bsa I sites
GGTCTCGCAGGTTGTAGCGATTGCTAGTAACAATGGTGGCAAACAGGCTCTTGAAACCGTACAGCGCCTA
CTGCCAGTTCTCTGTCAAGCCCACGGTCTGACTCCGGAGCAAGTTGTAGCGATTGCTAGTAATATTGGTG
GCAAACAGGCTCTTGAGACGGTTCAGCGCCTCCTTCCAGTTCTCTGTCAAGCCCACGGACTCACCCCAGA
TCAAGTGGTTGAGACC
